Addgene plasmid #247758: pLVX_Venus
Purpose: Lentiviral expression of Venus in mammalian cells
Depositing lab: Alan Ashworth. Depositing organization: University of California, San Francisco (UCSF). Publication: An engineered cysteine sensor optimized for high-throughput screening identifies regulators of intracellular thiol levels. Abrams RPM, Donahue RG, Ma J, Mao Y, Diolaiti ME, Ashworth A. Cell Chem Biol. 2025 Nov 10:S2451-9456(25)00343-5. doi: 10.1016/j.chembiol.2025.10.006. PubMed 41218609.
Backbone
  Vector backbone: pLVX-EF1a-IRES-puro
  Backbone manufacturer: Takara
  Backbone size w/o insert (bp): 8825
  Total vector size (bp): 9528
  Vector type: Mammalian Expression, Lentiviral
  Selectable markers: Puromycin
Growth in bacteria
  Bacterial resistance: Ampicillin, 100 μg/mL
  Growth temperature: 37°C
  Growth strain: NEB Stable
  Copy number: High Copy
Gene/Insert
  Gene/Insert name: Venus
  Insert size (bp): 720
Terms and licenses: Academic/Nonprofit Terms; Industry Terms: Not Available to Industry
How to cite: pLVX_Venus was a gift from Alan Ashworth (Addgene plasmid # 247758 ; http://n2t.net/addgene:247758 ; RRID:Addgene_247758)
