[The description below was written by a language model from this plasmid's Addgene catalogue record and pLannotate feature annotations shown in this document.]
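Description:
pLVX_Venus is an HIV-1-based lentiviral transfer plasmid for constitutive expression of the yellow fluorescent protein Venus in mammalian cells, built on the Takara pLVX-EF1a-IRES-puro backbone (total size about 9.5 kb). In bacteria it is maintained through a high-copy ColE1/pUC-type origin and selected with ampicillin via the β-lactamase gene. Remnants of a lac promoter/operator region and an SV40 polyadenylation signal also sit in the plasmid backbone outside the viral segment.

The viral portion is bounded by two HIV-1 long terminal repeats, both annotated by the automated tool as truncated LTRs. The nef-derived fragments flagged next to each probably reflect viral sequence adjoining the LTRs rather than a functional gene. Between the LTRs lie the Ψ packaging signal with an adjoining gag fragment, the Rev response element for Rev-dependent nuclear export of the genomic RNA, and the cPPT/CTS element, which aids nuclear import of the reverse-transcribed genome. The expression cassette is driven by the human EF-1α promoter with portions of its first intron, followed by the roughly 720 bp Venus coding sequence, an EMCV IRES and the puromycin N-acetyltransferase gene. Venus and the puromycin marker are thus translated from a single bicistronic transcript, so drug selection enriches for fluorescent cells. A WPRE downstream enhances transcript stability and expression.

The plasmid carries no functional packaging genes, so producing virus requires supplying these and an envelope in trans. It is used to generate stably transduced, puromycin-selectable cell lines expressing Venus. The associated publication concerns an engineered fluorescent cysteine sensor for screening, but the record does not state the specific role of this construct in that work.
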