Features (pLannotate 1.2.2; 24 found; start..end, strand, type, name):
    377..634     +  LTR            5' LTR (truncated): truncated 5' long terminal repeat (LTR) from HIV-1
    681..806     +  misc_feature   HIV-1 Ψ: packaging signal of human immunodeficiency virus type 1
    790..1128    +  CDS            HIV-1 gag (fragment): gag protein from human immunodeficiency virus 1; gag
   1303..1536    +  misc_feature   RRE: The Rev response element (RRE) of HIV-1 allows for Rev-dependent mRNA export from the nucleus to the cytoplasm.
   1913..2013    +  CDS            Rev (fragment): human immunodeficiency virus 1 (HIV-1) Rev protein; rev; enhances nuclear export of unspliced and incompletely spliced viral mRNAs
   2028..2143    +  misc_feature   cPPT/CTS: central polypurine tract and central termination sequence of HIV-1 (lacking the first T)
   2356..2567    +  promoter       EF-1α core promoter: core promoter for human elongation factor EF-1α
   2568..2681    +  intron         EF-1α intron A (fragment): intron upstream of the start codon of human EF-1α
   3307..3510    +  intron         EF-1α intron A: truncated intron upstream of the start codon of human EF-1α
   3550..4266    +  CDS            Venus: Venus is a basic (constitutively fluorescent) yellow fluorescent protein published in 2002, derived from Aequorea victoria. It is reported to be a rapidly-maturing weak dimer with moderate acid sensitivity.
   4278..4864    +  misc_feature   IRES2: internal ribosome entry site (IRES) of the encephalomyocarditis virus (EMCV)
   4884..5481    +  CDS            PuroR (fragment): puromycin N-acetyltransferase; pac from Streptomyces alboniger; confers resistance to puromycin
   5497..6085    +  misc_feature   WPRE: woodchuck hepatitis virus posttranscriptional regulatory element
   6102..6620    +  CDS            nef (fragment): NEF_HV1BR - Experimental evidence at protein level: Swiss-Prot protein existence level 1. Extracellular Nef protein targets CD4(+) T-lymphocytes for apoptosis by interacting with CXCR4 surface receptors (PubMed:14990729). From Human immunodeficiency virus type 1 group M subtype B (isolate BRU/LAI) (HIV-1).
   6668..6925    +  LTR            5' LTR (truncated): truncated 5' long terminal repeat (LTR) from HIV-1
   7077..7093    -  protein_bind   lac operator: The lac repressor binds to the lac operator to inhibit transcription in E. coli. This inhibition can be relieved by adding lactose or isopropyl-β-D-thiogalactopyranoside (IPTG). lac repressor encoded by lacI
   7101..7131    -  promoter       lac promoter: promoter for the E. coli lac operon
   7146..7167    -  protein_bind   CAP binding site: CAP binding activates transcription in the presence of cAMP. E. coli catabolite activator protein
   7180..7272    -  CDS            lacI (fragment): lac repressor; lacI; The lac repressor binds to the lac operator to inhibit transcription in E. coli. This inhibition can be relieved by adding lactose or isopropyl-β-D-thiogalactopyranoside (IPTG).
   7455..8043    -  rep_origin     ori: high-copy-number ColE1/pMB1/pBR322/pUC origin of replication
   8214..9074    -  CDS            AmpR: β-lactamase; bla; confers resistance to ampicillin, carbenicillin, and related antibiotics
   9075..9179    -  promoter       AmpR promoter: bla
   9227..9361    +  polyA_signal   SV40 poly(A) signal: SV40 polyadenylation signal
   9528..329     +  CDS            nef (fragment) (across the origin): NEF_HV1BR - Experimental evidence at protein level: Swiss-Prot protein existence level 1. Extracellular Nef protein targets CD4(+) T-lymphocytes for apoptosis by interacting with CXCR4 surface receptors (PubMed:14990729). From Human immunodeficiency virus type 1 group M subtype B (isolate BRU/LAI) (HIV-1).
>Addgene plasmid #247758 | pLVX_Venus | addgene full sequence | sequence record 492564 | Addgene NGS Result
TGGAAGGGCTAATTCACTCCCAAAGAAGACAAGATATCCTTGATCTGTGGATCTACCACACACAAGGCTA
CTTCCCTGATTAGCAGAACTACACACCAGGGCCAGGGGTCAGATATCCACTGACCTTTGGATGGTGCTAC
AAGCTAGTACCAGTTGAGCCAGATAAGGTAGAAGAGGCCAATAAAGGAGAGAACACCAGCTTGTTACACC
CTGTGAGCCTGCATGGGATGGATGACCCGGAGAGAGAAGTGTTAGAGTGGAGGTTTGACAGCCGCCTAGC
ATTTCATCACGTGGCCCGAGAGCTGCATCCGGAGTACTTCAAGAACTGCTGATATCGAGCTTGCTACAAG
GGACTTTCCGCTGGGGACTTTCCAGGGAGGCGTGGCCTGGGCGGGACTGGGGAGTGGCGAGCCCTCAGAT
CCTGCATATAAGCAGCTGCTTTTTGCCTGTACTGGGTCTCTCTGGTTAGACCAGATCTGAGCCTGGGAGC
TCTCTGGCTAACTAGGGAACCCACTGCTTAAGCCTCAATAAAGCTTGCCTTGAGTGCTTCAAGTAGTGTG
TGCCCGTCTGTTGTGTGACTCTGGTAACTAGAGATCCCTCAGACCCTTTTAGTCAGTGTGGAAAATCTCT
AGCAGTGGCGCCCGAACAGGGACTTGAAAGCGAAAGGGAAACCAGAGGAGCTCTCTCGACGCAGGACTCG
GCTTGCTGAAGCGCGCACGGCAAGAGGCGAGGGGCGGCGACTGGTGAGTACGCCAAAAATTTTGACTAGC
GGAGGCTAGAAGGAGAGAGATGGGTGCGAGAGCGTCAGTATTAAGCGGGGGAGAATTAGATCGCGATGGG
AAAAAATTCGGTTAAGGCCAGGGGGAAAGAAAAAATATAAATTAAAACATATAGTATGGGCAAGCAGGGA
GCTAGAACGATTCGCAGTTAATCCTGGCCTGTTAGAAACATCAGAAGGCTGTAGACAAATACTGGGACAG
CTACAACCATCCCTTCAGACAGGATCAGAAGAACTTAGATCATTATATAATACAGTAGCAACCCTCTATT
GTGTGCATCAAAGGATAGAGATAAAAGACACCAAGGAAGCTTTAGACAAGATAGAGGAAGAGCAAAACAA
AAGTAAGACCACCGCACAGCAAGCGGCCGGCCGCTGATCTTCAGACCTGGAGGAGGAGATATGAGGGACA
ATTGGAGAAGTGAATTATATAAATATAAAGTAGTAAAAATTGAACCATTAGGAGTAGCACCCACCAAGGC
AAAGAGAAGAGTGGTGCAGAGAGAAAAAAGAGCAGTGGGAATAGGAGCTTTGTTCCTTGGGTTCTTGGGA
GCAGCAGGAAGCACTATGGGCGCAGCGTCAATGACGCTGACGGTACAGGCCAGACAATTATTGTCTGGTA
TAGTGCAGCAGCAGAACAATTTGCTGAGGGCTATTGAGGCGCAACAGCATCTGTTGCAACTCACAGTCTG
GGGCATCAAGCAGCTCCAGGCAAGAATCCTGGCTGTGGAAAGATACCTAAAGGATCAACAGCTCCTGGGG
ATTTGGGGTTGCTCTGGAAAACTCATTTGCACCACTGCTGTGCCTTGGAATGCTAGTTGGAGTAATAAAT
CTCTGGAACAGATTTGGAATCACACGACCTGGATGGAGTGGGACAGAGAAATTAACAATTACACAAGCTT
AATACACTCCTTAATTGAAGAATCGCAAAACCAGCAAGAAAAGAATGAACAAGAATTATTGGAATTAGAT
AAATGGGCAAGTTTGTGGAATTGGTTTAACATAACAAATTGGCTGTGGTATATAAAATTATTCATAATGA
TAGTAGGAGGCTTGGTAGGTTTAAGAATAGTTTTTGCTGTACTTTCTATAGTGAATAGAGTTAGGCAGGG
ATATTCACCATTATCGTTTCAGACCCACCTCCCAACCCCGAGGGGACCCGACAGGCCCGAAGGAATAGAA
GAAGAAGGTGGAGAGAGAGACAGAGACAGATCCATTCGATTAGTGAACGGATCTCGACGGTATCGCCTTT
AAAAGAAAAGGGGGGATTGGGGGGTACAGTGCAGGGGAAAGAATAGTAGACATAATAGCAACAGACATAC
AAACTAAAGAATTACAAAAACAAATTACAAAAATTCAAAATTTTCGGGTTTATTACAGGGACAGCAGAGA
TCCAGTTTATCGATGAGTAATTCATACAAAAGGACTCGCCCCTGCCTTGGGGAATCCCAGGGACCGTCGT
TAAACTCCCACTAACGTAGAACCCAGAGATCGCTGCGTTCCCGCCCCCTCACCCGCCCGCTCTCGTCATC
ACTGAGGTGGAGAAGAGCATGCGTGAGGCTCCGGTGCCCGTCAGTGGGCAGAGCGCACATCGCCCACAGT
CCCCGAGAAGTTGGGGGGAGGGGTCGGCAATTGAACCGGTGCCTAGAGAAGGTGGCGCGGGGTAAACTGG
GAAAGTGATGTCGTGTACTGGCTCCGCCTTTTTCCCGAGGGTGGGGGAGAACCGTATATAAGTGCAGTAG
TCGCCGTGAACGTTCTTTTTCGCAACGGGTTTGCCGCCAGAACACAGGTAAGTGCCGTGTGTGGTTCCCG
CGGGCCTGGCCTCTTTACGGGTTATGGCCCTTGCGTGCCTTGAATTACTTCCACGCCCCTGGCTGCAGTA
CGTGATTCTTGATCCCGAGCTTCGGGTTGGAAGTGGGTGGGAGAGTTCGAGGCCTTGCGCTTAAGGAGCC
CCTTCGCCTCGTGCTTGAGTTGAGGCCTGGCTTGGGCGCTGGGGCCGCCGCGTGCGAATCTGGTGGCACC
TTCGCGCCTGTCTCGCTGCTTTCGATAAGTCTCTAGCCATTTAAAATTTTTGATGACCTGCTGCGACGCT
TTTTTTCTGGCAAGATAGTCTTGTAAATGCGGGCCAAGATCTGCACACTGGTATTTCGGTTTTTGGGGCC
GCGGGCGGCGACGGGGCCCGTGCGTCCCAGCGCACATGTTCGGCGAGGCGGGGCCTGCGAGCGCGGCCAC
CGAGAATCGGACGGGGGTAGTCTCAAGCTGGCCGGCCTGCTCTGGTGCCTGGCCTCGCGCCGCCGTGTAT
CGCCCCGCCCTGGGCGGCAAGGCTGGCCCGGTCGGCACCAGTTGCGTGAGCGGAAAGATGGCCGCTTCCC
GGCCCTGCTGCAGGGAGCTCAAAATGGAGGACGCGGCGCTCGGGAGAGCGGGCGGGTGAGTCACCCACAC
AAAGGAAAAGGGCCTTTCCGTCCTCAGCCGTCGCTTCATGTGACTCCACGGAGTACCGGGCGCCGTCCAG
GCACCTCGATTAGTTCTCGAGCTTTTGGAGTACGTCGTCTTTAGGTTGGGGGGAGGGGTTTTATGCGATG
GAGTTTCCCCACACTGAGTGGGTGGAGACTGAAGTTAGGCCAGCTTGGCACTTGATGTAATTCTCCTTGG
AATTTGCCCTTTTTGAGTTTGGATCTTGGTTCATTCTCAAGCCTCAGACAGTGGTTCAAAGTTTTTTTCT
TCCATTTCAGGTGTCGTGAGGATCTATTTCCGGTGAATTCGCCGCCACCATGGTGTCTAAAGGCGAGGAA
CTCTTTACAGGCGTGGTCCCTATCCTCGTCGAGCTGGATGGCGACGTGAACGGACATAAGTTCTCCGTGT
CTGGCGAAGGCGAGGGCGACGCTACCTATGGCAAGCTGACACTCAAGCTGATCTGTACAACAGGGAAACT
GCCCGTGCCATGGCCAACTCTCGTGACAACACTCGGCTACGGCCTGCAGTGTTTCGCCAGATATCCTGAT
CATATGAAGCAACATGATTTCTTTAAGTCCGCTATGCCCGAGGGATATGTCCAAGAGAGAACGATCTTTT
TCAAGGATGATGGGAATTACAAAACCCGCGCTGAAGTCAAGTTTGAAGGCGATACACTCGTGAACCGCAT
TGAGCTGAAAGGGATTGATTTCAAAGAGGATGGGAATATTCTCGGACACAAACTTGAGTACAATTATAAC
TCCCACAATGTCTATATCACGGCTGATAAGCAGAAAAATGGGATCAAAGCTAATTTCAAGATCAGACATA
ATATTGAGGATGGCGGCGTCCAGCTGGCTGACCATTATCAGCAAAACACCCCTATCGGCGACGGACCCGT
TCTGCTGCCTGACAATCACTATCTGTCCTACCAGTCCGCTCTGTCCAAGGATCCTAATGAGAAACGCGAC
CACATGGTCCTTCTCGAGTTTGTGACAGCCGCCGGAATTACCCTCGGAATGGATGAGCTTTACAAATGAG
GATCCCGCCCCTCTCCCTCCCCCCCCCCTAACGTTACTGGCCGAAGCCGCTTGGAATAAGGCCGGTGTGC
GTTTGTCTATATGTTATTTTCCACCATATTGCCGTCTTTTGGCAATGTGAGGGCCCGGAAACCTGGCCCT
GTCTTCTTGACGAGCATTCCTAGGGGTCTTTCCCCTCTCGCCAAAGGAATGCAAGGTCTGTTGAATGTCG
TGAAGGAAGCAGTTCCTCTGGAAGCTTCTTGAAGACAAACAACGTCTGTAGCGACCCTTTGCAGGCAGCG
GAACCCCCCACCTGGCGACAGGTGCCTCTGCGGCCAAAAGCCACGTGTATAAGATACACCTGCAAAGGCG
GCACAACCCCAGTGCCACGTTGTGAGTTGGATAGTTGTGGAAAGAGTCAAATGGCTCTCCTCAAGCGTAT
TCAACAAGGGGCTGAAGGATGCCCAGAAGGTACCCCATTGTATGGGATCTGATCTGGAGCCTCGGTGCAC
ATGCTTTACATGTGTTTAGTCGAGGTTAAAAAAACGTCTAGGCCCCCCGAACCACGGGGACGTGGTTTTC
CTTTGAAAAACACGATGATAAGCTTGCCACAACCCACAAGGAGACGACCTTCCATGACCGAGTACAAGCC
CACGGTGCGCCTCGCCACCCGCGACGACGTCCCCCGGGCCGTACGCACCCTCGCCGCCGCGTTCGCCGAC
TACCCCGCCACGCGCCACACCGTCGACCCGGACCGCCACATCGAGCGGGTCACCGAGCTGCAAGAACTCT
TCCTCACGCGCGTCGGGCTCGACATCGGCAAGGTGTGGGTCGCGGACGACGGCGCCGCGGTGGCGGTCTG
GACCACGCCGGAGAGCGTCGAAGCGGGGGCGGTGTTCGCCGAGATCGGCCCGCGCATGGCCGAGTTGAGC
GGTTCCCGGCTGGCCGCGCAGCAACAGATGGAAGGCCTCCTGGCGCCGCACCGGCCCAAGGAGCCCGCGT
GGTTCCTGGCCACCGTCGGCGTCTCGCCCGACCACCAGGGCAAGGGTCTGGGCAGCGCCGTCGTGCTCCC
CGGAGTGGAGGCGGCCGAGCGCGCCGGGGTGCCCGCCTTCCTGGAGACCTCCGCGCCCCGCAACCTCCCC
TTCTACGAGCGGCTCGGCTTCACCGTCACCGCCGACGTCGAGGTGCCCGAAGGACCGCGCACCTGGTGCA
TGACCCGCAAGCCCGGTGCCTAGACGCGTCTGGAACAATCAACCTCTGGATTACAAAATTTGTGAAAGAT
TGACTGGTATTCTTAACTATGTTGCTCCTTTTACGCTATGTGGATACGCTGCTTTAATGCCTTTGTATCA
TGCTATTGCTTCCCGTATGGCTTTCATTTTCTCCTCCTTGTATAAATCCTGGTTGCTGTCTCTTTATGAG
GAGTTGTGGCCCGTTGTCAGGCAACGTGGCGTGGTGTGCACTGTGTTTGCTGACGCAACCCCCACTGGTT
GGGGCATTGCCACCACCTGTCAGCTCCTTTCCGGGACTTTCGCTTTCCCCCTCCCTATTGCCACGGCGGA
ACTCATCGCCGCCTGCCTTGCCCGCTGCTGGACAGGGGCTCGGCTGTTGGGCACTGACAATTCCGTGGTG
TTGTCGGGGAAGCTGACGTCCTTTCCATGGCTGCTCGCCTGTGTTGCCACCTGGATTCTGCGCGGGACGT
CCTTCTGCTACGTCCCTTCGGCCCTCAATCCAGCGGACCTTCCTTCCCGCGGCCTGCTGCCGGCTCTGCG
GCCTCTTCCGCGTCTTCGCCTTCGCCCTCAGACGAGTCGGATCTCCCTTTGGGCCGCCTCCCCGCCTGGA
ATTAATTCTGCAGTCGAGACCTAGAAAAACATGGAGCAATCACAAGTAGCAATACAGCAGCTACCAATGC
TGATTGTGCCTGGCTAGAAGCACAAGAGGAGGAGGAGGTGGGTTTTCCAGTCACACCTCAGGTACCTTTA
AGACCAATGACTTACAAGGCAGCTGTAGATCTTAGCCACTTTTTAAAAGAAAAGAGGGGACTGGAAGGGC
TAATTCACTCCCAACGAAGACAAGATATCCTTGATCTGTGGATCTACCACACACAAGGCTACTTCCCTGA
TTAGCAGAACTACACACCAGGGCCAGGGGTCAGATATCCACTGACCTTTGGATGGTGCTACAAGCTAGTA
CCAGTTGAGCCAGATAAGGTAGAAGAGGCCAATAAAGGAGAGAACACCAGCTTGTTACACCCTGTGAGCC
TGCATGGGATGGATGACCCGGAGAGAGAAGTGTTAGAGTGGAGGTTTGACAGCCGCCTAGCATTTCATCA
CGTGGCCCGAGAGCTGCATCCGGAGTACTTCAAGAACTGCTGATATCGAGCTTGCTACAAGGGACTTTCC
GCTGGGGACTTTCCAGGGAGGCGTGGCCTGGGCGGGACTGGGGAGTGGCGAGCCCTCAGATCCTGCATAT
AAGCAGCTGCTTTTTGCCTGTACTGGGTCTCTCTGGTTAGACCAGATCTGAGCCTGGGAGCTCTCTGGCT
AACTAGGGAACCCACTGCTTAAGCCTCAATAAAGCTTGCCTTGAGTGCTTCAAGTAGTGTGTGCCCGTCT
GTTGTGTGACTCTGGTAACTAGAGATCCCTCAGACCCTTTTAGTCAGTGTGGAAAATCTCTAGCAGTAGT
AGTTCATGTCATCTTATTATTCAGTATTTATAACTTGCAAAGAAATGAATATCAGAGAGTGAGAGGCCTT
GACATTGCTAGCGTTTACCGTCGACCTCTAGCTAGAGCTTGGCGTAATCATGGTCATAGCTGTTTCCTGT
GTGAAATTGTTATCCGCTCACAATTCCACACAACATACGAGCCGGAAGCATAAAGTGTAAAGCCTGGGGT
GCCTAATGAGTGAGCTAACTCACATTAATTGCGTTGCGCTCACTGCCCGCTTTCCAGTCGGGAAACCTGT
CGTGCCAGCTGCATTAATGAATCGGCCAACGCGCGGGGAGAGGCGGTTTGCGTATTGGGCGCTCTTCCGC
TTCCTCGCTCACTGACTCGCTGCGCTCGGTCGTTCGGCTGCGGCGAGCGGTATCAGCTCACTCAAAGGCG
GTAATACGGTTATCCACAGAATCAGGGGATAACGCAGGAAAGAACATGTGAGCAAAAGGCCAGCAAAAGG
CCAGGAACCGTAAAAAGGCCGCGTTGCTGGCGTTTTTCCATAGGCTCCGCCCCCCTGACGAGCATCACAA
AAATCGACGCTCAAGTCAGAGGTGGCGAAACCCGACAGGACTATAAAGATACCAGGCGTTTCCCCCTGGA
AGCTCCCTCGTGCGCTCTCCTGTTCCGACCCTGCCGCTTACCGGATACCTGTCCGCCTTTCTCCCTTCGG
GAAGCGTGGCGCTTTCTCATAGCTCACGCTGTAGGTATCTCAGTTCGGTGTAGGTCGTTCGCTCCAAGCT
GGGCTGTGTGCACGAACCCCCCGTTCAGCCCGACCGCTGCGCCTTATCCGGTAACTATCGTCTTGAGTCC
AACCCGGTAAGACACGACTTATCGCCACTGGCAGCAGCCACTGGTAACAGGATTAGCAGAGCGAGGTATG
TAGGCGGTGCTACAGAGTTCTTGAAGTGGTGGCCTAACTACGGCTACACTAGAAGAACAGTATTTGGTAT
CTGCGCTCTGCTGAAGCCAGTTACCTTCGGAAAAAGAGTTGGTAGCTCTTGATCCGGCAAACAAACCACC
GCTGGTAGCGGTGGTTTTTTTGTTTGCAAGCAGCAGATTACGCGCAGAAAAAAAGGATCTCAAGAAGATC
CTTTGATCTTTTCTACGGGGTCTGACGCTCAGTGGAACGAAAACTCACGTTAAGGGATTTTGGTCATGAG
ATTATCAAAAAGGATCTTCACCTAGATCCTTTTAAATTAAAAATGAAGTTTTAAATCAATCTAAAGTATA
TATGAGTAAACTTGGTCTGACAGTTACCAATGCTTAATCAGTGAGGCACCTATCTCAGCGATCTGTCTAT
TTCGTTCATCCATAGTTGCCTGACTCCCCGTCGTGTAGATAACTACGATACGGGAGGGCTTACCATCTGG
CCCCAGTGCTGCAATGATACCGCGAGACCCACGCTCACCGGCTCCAGATTTATCAGCAATAAACCAGCCA
GCCGGAAGGGCCGAGCGCAGAAGTGGTCCTGCAACTTTATCCGCCTCCATCCAGTCTATTAATTGTTGCC
GGGAAGCTAGAGTAAGTAGTTCGCCAGTTAATAGTTTGCGCAACGTTGTTGCCATTGCTACAGGCATCGT
GGTGTCACGCTCGTCGTTTGGTATGGCTTCATTCAGCTCCGGTTCCCAACGATCAAGGCGAGTTACATGA
TCCCCCATGTTGTGCAAAAAAGCGGTTAGCTCCTTCGGTCCTCCGATCGTTGTCAGAAGTAAGTTGGCCG
CAGTGTTATCACTCATGGTTATGGCAGCACTGCATAATTCTCTTACTGTCATGCCATCCGTAAGATGCTT
TTCTGTGACTGGTGAGTACTCAACCAAGTCATTCTGAGAATAGTGTATGCGGCGACCGAGTTGCTCTTGC
CCGGCGTCAATACGGGATAATACCGCGCCACATAGCAGAACTTTAAAAGTGCTCATCATTGGAAAACGTT
CTTCGGGGCGAAAACTCTCAAGGATCTTACCGCTGTTGAGATCCAGTTCGATGTAACCCACTCGTGCACC
CAACTGATCTTCAGCATCTTTTACTTTCACCAGCGTTTCTGGGTGAGCAAAAACAGGAAGGCAAAATGCC
GCAAAAAAGGGAATAAGGGCGACACGGAAATGTTGAATACTCATACTCTTCCTTTTTCAATATTATTGAA
GCATTTATCAGGGTTATTGTCTCATGAGCGGATACATATTTGAATGTATTTAGAAAAATAAACAAATAGG
GGTTCCGCGCACATTTCCCCGAAAAGTGCCACCTGACGTCGACGGATCGGGAGATCAACTTGTTTATTGC
AGCTTATAATGGTTACAAATAAAGCAATAGCATCACAAATTTCACAAATAAAGCATTTTTTTCACTGCAT
TCTAGTTGTGGTTTGTCCAAACTCATCAATGTATCTTATCATGTCTGGATCAACTGGATAACTCAAGCTA
ACCAAAATCATCCCAAACTTCCCACCCCATACCCTATTACCACTGCCAATTACCTGTGGTTTCATTTACT
CTAAACCTGTGATTCCTCTGAATTATTTTCATTTTAAAGAAATTGTATTTGTTAAATATGTACTACAAAC
TTAGTAGT
